Addgene plasmid #44969: pIRESN2 GFP-uvr8at
Depositing lab: Thanos Halazonetis. Publication: Ultraviolet-B-mediated induction of protein-protein interactions in mammalian cells. Crefcoeur RP, Yin R, Ulm R, Halazonetis TD. Nat Commun. 2013;4:1779. doi: 10.1038/ncomms2800. PubMed 23653191.
Backbone
  Vector backbone: pIRESneo
  Backbone manufacturer: Clontech
  Backbone size w/o insert (bp): 5317
  Total vector size (bp): 7363
  Vector type: Mammalian Expression
  Selectable markers: Neomycin (select with G418)
Growth in bacteria
  Bacterial resistance: Ampicillin, 100 μg/mL
  Growth temperature: 37°C
  Growth strain: DH5alpha
  Copy number: High Copy
Gene/Insert
  Gene/Insert name: GFP-UVR8 (alt name: UV-B resistance 8)
  Species: A. thaliana (mustard weed), Synthetic
  Insert size (bp): 2046
  Mutation: deleted Methionine 1
  GenBank ID: NM_125781.3
  Entrez Gene: UVR8 (a.k.a. AT5G63860, MGI19.7, MGI19_7, UVB-RESISTANCE 8)
  Promoter: pCMV IE
  Tag / fusion protein: GFP (N terminal on insert)
  Cloning method: Restriction Enzyme; 5′ cloning site EcoRI (not destroyed); 3′ cloning site NotI (not destroyed)
  Sequencing primers: 5′ T7; 3′ IRES-R
Terms and licenses: Academic/Nonprofit Terms; Industry Terms: Not Available to Industry
How to cite: pIRESN2 GFP-uvr8at was a gift from Thanos Halazonetis (Addgene plasmid # 44969 ; http://n2t.net/addgene:44969 ; RRID:Addgene_44969)
