[The description below was written by a language model from this plasmid's Addgene catalogue record and pLannotate feature annotations shown in this document.]
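Description:
pIRESN2 GFP-uvr8at is a 7.4 kb mammalian expression plasmid built on the Clontech pIRESneo backbone. It is propagated in E. coli through a high-copy ColE1/pUC-type origin and an ampicillin resistance gene (β-lactamase under its own promoter). Residual lac promoter/operator and small fragments annotated as lacI, bom, SV40 and HIV-1 LTR sequences appear to be backbone remnants or short annotation matches rather than functional parts of the design.

The payload is a single bicistronic transcription unit driven by the human cytomegalovirus immediate early enhancer and promoter. A T7 promoter lies just upstream of the cloning region. The first open reading frame, inserted between EcoRI and NotI sites, encodes a GFP variant (annotated as Folding Reporter GFP) fused to the N-terminus of Arabidopsis thaliana UVR8, with the UVR8 initiator methionine deleted so that translation reads through from GFP. Downstream come a chimeric intron, the encephalomyocarditis virus IRES, and the neomycin phosphotransferase gene, terminated by the bovine growth hormone polyadenylation signal. Because the fusion protein and the G418 resistance marker are translated from the same mRNA, drug selection favours cells that also express GFP-UVR8, which makes it easier to derive stable lines.

UVR8 is a plant UV-B photoreceptor that switches from homodimer to monomer on UV-B irradiation and then binds COP1. According to the associated publication, the construct was made to use this property for UV-B-induced protein-protein interactions in mammalian cells, and the GFP tag allows the UVR8 component to be visualised by fluorescence.
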