Features (pLannotate 1.2.2; 21 found; start..end, strand, type, name):
     36..80      -  misc_feature   bom (fragment): basis of mobility region from pBR322
    235..614     +  enhancer       CMV enhancer: human cytomegalovirus immediate early enhancer
    615..818     +  promoter       CMV promoter: human cytomegalovirus (CMV) immediate early promoter
    814..847     +  LTR            5' LTR (truncated) (fragment): truncated 5' long terminal repeat (LTR) from HIV-1
    863..881     +  promoter       T7 promoter: promoter for bacteriophage T7 RNA polymerase
    927..971     +  misc_feature   MCS (fragment): multiple cloning site
   1014..1724    +  CDS            Folding Reporter GFP: Folding Reporter GFP is a basic (constitutively fluorescent) green fluorescent protein published in 1999, derived from Aequorea victoria.
   1731..3047    +  CDS            UVR8: UVR8_ARATH - Experimental evidence at protein level: Swiss-Prot protein existence level 1. UV-B specific signaling component that acts as UV-B photoreceptor and plays a key role in establishing UV-protective responses in plants. Upon UV-B irradiation, UVR8 undergoes an immediate switch from homodimer to monomer, accumulates in the nucleus, interacts with the photomorphogenic repressor COP1 and regulates the expression of the transcription factor HY5 by associating with chromatin (through histone H2B binding) in the HY5 promoter region. UVR8 is involved in controlling aspects of leaf growth and
   3119..3348    +  intron         chimeric intron: chimera between introns from adenovirus and immunoglobulin heavy chain genes
   3517..3979    +  misc_feature   IRES: internal ribosome entry site (IRES) of the encephalomyocarditis virus (EMCV)
   4015..4818    +  CDS            NeoR/KanR: aminoglycoside phosphotransferase from Tn5; aph(3')-II (or nptII); confers resistance to neomycin, kanamycin, and G418 (Geneticin®)
   4856..5080    +  polyA_signal   bGH poly(A) signal: bovine growth hormone polyadenylation signal
   5084..5105    +  promoter       SV40 promoter (fragment): SV40 enhancer and early promoter
   5115..5166    +  polyA_signal   SV40 poly(A) signal (fragment): SV40 polyadenylation signal
   5230..5246    -  protein_bind   lac operator: The lac repressor binds to the lac operator to inhibit transcription in E. coli. This inhibition can be relieved by adding lactose or isopropyl-β-D-thiogalactopyranoside (IPTG). lac repressor encoded by lacI
   5254..5284    -  promoter       lac promoter: promoter for the E. coli lac operon
   5299..5320    -  protein_bind   CAP binding site: CAP binding activates transcription in the presence of cAMP. E. coli catabolite activator protein
   5333..5425    -  CDS            lacI (fragment): lac repressor; lacI; The lac repressor binds to the lac operator to inhibit transcription in E. coli. This inhibition can be relieved by adding lactose or isopropyl-β-D-thiogalactopyranoside (IPTG).
   5608..6196    -  rep_origin     ori: high-copy-number ColE1/pMB1/pBR322/pUC origin of replication
   6367..7227    -  CDS            AmpR: β-lactamase; bla; confers resistance to ampicillin, carbenicillin, and related antibiotics
   7228..7332    -  promoter       AmpR promoter: bla
>Addgene plasmid #44969 | pIRESN2 GFP-uvr8at | depositor full sequence | sequence record 63185 | pIRESN2 GFP-uvr8at sequence 7363 bps
GACGGATCGGGAGATCTCCCGATCCCCTATGGTCGACTCTCAGTACAATCTGCTCTGATGCCGCATAGTT
AAGCCAGTATCTGCTCCCTGCTTGTGTGTTGGAGGTCGCTGAGTAGTGCGCGAGCAAAATTTAAGCTACA
ACAAGGCAAGGCTTGACCGACAATTGCATGAAGAATCTGCTTAGGGTTAGGCGTTTTGCGCTGCTTCGCG
ATGTACGGGCCAGATATACGCGTTGACATTGATTATTGACTAGTTATTAATAGTAATCAATTACGGGGTC
ATTAGTTCATAGCCCATATATGGAGTTCCGCGTTACATAACTTACGGTAAATGGCCCGCCTGGCTGACCG
CCCAACGACCCCCGCCCATTGACGTCAATAATGACGTATGTTCCCATAGTAACGCCAATAGGGACTTTCC
ATTGACGTCAATGGGTGGACTATTTACGGTAAACTGCCCACTTGGCAGTACATCAAGTGTATCATATGCC
AAGTACGCCCCCTATTGACGTCAATGACGGTAAATGGCCCGCCTGGCATTATGCCCAGTACATGACCTTA
TGGGACTTTCCTACTTGGCAGTACATCTACGTATTAGTCATCGCTATTACCATGGTGATGCGGTTTTGGC
AGTACATCAATGGGCGTGGATAGCGGTTTGACTCACGGGGATTTCCAAGTCTCCACCCCATTGACGTCAA
TGGGAGTTTGTTTTGGCACCAAAATCAACGGGACTTTCCAAAATGTCGTAACAACTCCGCCCCATTGACG
CAAATGGGCGGTAGGCGTGTACGGTGGGAGGTCTATATAAGCAGAGCTCTCTGGCTAACTAGAGAACCCA
CTGCTTACTGGCTTATCGAAATTAATACGACTCACTATAGGGAGACCCAAGCTTGGTACCGAGCTCGGAT
CGATATCTGCGGCCTAGCTAGCGCTACCGGACTCAGATCTCGAGCTCAAGCTTCGAATTCTAAGTGAGTA
AAGGACCCACCGGTCGCCACCATGGAATCCTCTAGCAAAGGAGAAGAACTCTTCACTGGAGTTGTCCCAA
TTCTTGTTGAATTAGATGGTGATGTTAACGGCCACAAGTTCTCTGTCAGTGGAGAGGGTGAAGGTGATGC
AACATACGGAAAACTTACCCTGAAGTTCATCTGCACTACTGGCAAACTGCCTGTTCCTTGGCCAACACTA
GTCACTACTCTGTGCTATGGTGTTCAATGCTTTTCAAGATACCCGGATCATATGAAACGGCATGACTTTT
TCAAGAGTGCCATGCCCGAAGGTTATGTACAGGAACGTACCATCTACTTCAAAGATGACGGCAACTACAA
GACACGTGCTGAAGTCAAGTTTGAAGGTGATACCCTTGTTAATAGAATCGAGTTAAAAGGTATTGACTTC
AAGGAAGATGGCAACATTCTGGGACACAAACTCGAGTACAACTATAACTCACACAATGTATACATCACGG
CAGACAAACAAAAGAATGGGATCAAAGCTAACTTCAAGACCCGCCACAACATTGAAGATGGAAGCGTTCA
ACTAGCAGACCATTATCAACAAAATACTCCAATTGGCGATGGCCCTGTCCTTTTACCAGACAACCATTAC
CTGTCCACACAATCTGCCCTTTCGAAAGATCCCAACGAAAAGAGAGACCACATGGTCCTTCTTGAGTTTG
TAACAGCTGCTGGGATTACACATGGCATGGATGAACTGTATAAGGGATCCGCGGAGGATATGGCTGCCGA
CGAAGTTACGGCTCCTCCTCGTAAGGTTCTTATCATCTCCGCTGGTGCTAGCCACTCCGTCGCTCTTCTC
TCTGGTGACATTGTTTGTTCTTGGGGTCGAGGAGAGGATGGACAGTTAGGTCATGGCGATGCAGAGGATC
GACCTTCTCCGACTCAGCTTAGCGCTTTAGATGGCCACCAAATTGTTTCCGTTACCTGTGGTGCTGATCA
CACTGTTGCTTATTCACAATCAGGCATGGAAGTCTACAGTTGGGGATGGGGTGATTTTGGGAGATTAGGC
CATGGTAACTCAAGCGACTTGTTTACTCCGCTACCAATCAAAGCATTGCACGGTATTCGGATCAAGCAGA
TTGCTTGTGGGGATAGTCATTGTTTGGCTGTCACTATGGAAGGAGAGGTCCAGAGTTGGGGCCGCAACCA
GAATGGTCAACTTGGTCTGGGGGACACCGAAGATTCTCTAGTGCCTCAGAAGATTCAAGCCTTTGAGGGA
ATACGAATCAAAATGGTTGCTGCTGGTGCAGAACACACTGCTGCAGTTACAGAAGATGGTGACCTCTATG
GATGGGGCTGGGGAAGATACGGAAATTTGGGATTAGGTGACCGGACTGACCGCTTAGTTCCTGAAAGAGT
TACCTCTACTGGTGGTGAGAAAATGTCAATGGTTGCTTGTGGATGGCGGCACACAATATCAGTTTCCTAC
TCTGGAGCATTGTATACTTATGGATGGAGCAAATATGGACAGCTAGGACATGGAGACTTGGAGGATCACC
TTATTCCTCACAAACTGGAAGCACTGAGCAACAGTTTTATCTCCCAGATTTCGGGAGGTTGGAGACATAC
AATGGCATTGACTTCAGATGGAAAACTATATGGATGGGGTTGGAATAAGTTTGGACAAGTAGGAGTCGGC
AATAATTTAGATCAGTGTTCTCCTGTGCAAGTGCGATTTCCCGATGATCAGAAAGTAGTTCAAGTCTCAT
GTGGATGGAGACATACCTTGGCTGTCACTGAAAGAAATAACGTGTTTGCTTGGGGTAGAGGTACAAATGG
ACAGCTCGGCATTGGAGAGTCGGTTGACAGGAACTTTCCCAAGATTATAGAGGCACTCAGCGTCGATGGA
GCAAGTGGACAACATATAGAATCTTCTAATATCGATCCATCTTCAGGGAAAAGCTGGGTGTCGCCTGCAG
AGAGATATGCAGTTGTTCCTGATGAAACGGGCCTAACGGATGGTTCAAGCAAAGGTAATGGAGGTGATAT
CAGTGTTCCACAAACTGATGTCAAGCGTGTACGAATTTAAGCGGCCGCATAGATAACTGATCCAGTGTGC
TGGAATTAATTCGCTGTCTGCGAGGGCCAGCTGTTGGGGTGAGTACTCCCTCTCAAAAGCGGGCATGACT
TCTGCGCTAAGATTGTCAGTTTCCAAAAACGAGGAGGATTTGATATTCACCTGGCCCGCGGTGATGCCTT
TGAGGGTGGCCGCGTCCATCTGGTCAGAAAAGACAATCTTTTTGTTGTCAAGCTTGAGGTGTGGCAGGCT
TGAGATCTGGCCATACACTTGAGTGACAATGACATCCACTTTGCCTTTCTCTCCACAGGTGTCCACTCCC
AGGTCCAACTGCAGGTCGAGCATGCATCTAGGGCGGCCAATTCCGCCCCTCTCCCTCCCCCCCCCCTAAC
GTTACTGGCCGAAGCCGCTTGGAATAAGGCCGGTGTGCGTTTGTCTATATGTGATTTTCCACCATATTGC
CGTCTTTTGGCAATGTGAGGGCCCGGAAACCTGGCCCTGTCTTCTTGACGAGCATTCCTAGGGGTCTTTC
CCCTCTCGCCAAAGGAATGCAAGGTCTGTTGAATGTCGTGAAGGAAGCAGTTCCTCTGGAAGCTTCTTGA
AGACAAACAACGTCTGTAGCGACCCTTTGCAGGCAGCGGAACCCCCCACCTGGCGACAGGTGCCTCTGCG
GCCAAAAGCCACGTGTATAAGATACACCTGCAAAGGCGGCACAACCCCAGTGCCACGTTGTGAGTTGGAT
AGTTGTGGAAAGAGTCAAATGGCTCTCCTCAAGCGTATTCAACAAGGGGCTGAAGGATGCCCAGAAGGTA
CCCCATTGTATGGGATCTGATCTGGGGCCTCGGTGCACATGCTTTACATGTGTTTAGTCGAGGTTAAAAA
AACGTCTAGGCCCCCCGAACCACGGGGACGTGGTTTTCCTTTGAAAAACACGATGATAAGCTTGCCACAA
CCCGGGATAATTCCTGCAGCCAATATGGGATCGGCCATTGAACAAGATGGATTGCACGCAGGTTCTCCGG
CCGCTTGGGTGGAGAGGCTATTCGGCTATGACTGGGCACAACAGACAATCGGCTGCTCTGATGCCGCCGT
GTTCCGGCTGTCAGCGCAGGGGCGCCCGGTTCTTTTTGTCAAGACCGACCTGTCCGGTGCCCTGAATGAA
CTGCAGGACGAGGCAGCGCGGCTATCGTGGCTGGCCACGACGGGCGTTCCTTGCGCAGCTGTGCTCGACG
TTGTCACTGAAGCGGGAAGGGACTGGCTGCTATTGGGCGAAGTGCCGGGGCAGGATCTCCTGTCATCTCA
CCTTGCTCCTGCCGAGAAAGTATCCATCATGGCTGATGCAATGCGGCGGCTGCATACGCTTGATCCGGCT
ACCTGCCCATTCGACCACCAAGCGAAACATCGCATCGAGCGAGCACGTACTCGGATGGAAGCCGGTCTTG
TCGATCAGGATGATCTGGACGAAGAGCATCAGGGGCTCGCGCCAGCCGAACTGTTCGCCAGGCTCAAGGC
GCGCATGCCCGACGGCGATGATCTCGTCGTGACCCATGGCGATGCCTGCTTGCCGAATATCATGGTGGAA
AATGGCCGCTTTTCTGGATTCATCGACTGTGGCCGGCTGGGTGTGGCGGACCGCTATCAGGACATAGCGT
TGGCTACCCGTGATATTGCTGAAGAGCTTGGCGGCGAATGGGCTGACCGCTTCCTCGTGCTTTACGGTAT
CGCCGCTCCCGATTCGCAGCGCATCGCCTTCTATCGCCTTCTTGACGAGTTCTTCTGAGGGGATCAATTC
TCTAGAGCTCGCTGATCAGCCTCGACTGTGCCTTCTAGTTGCCAGCCATCTGTTGTTTGCCCCTCCCCCG
TGCCTTCCTTGACCCTGGAAGGTGCCACTCCCACTGTCCTTTCCTAATAAAATGAGGAAATTGCATCGCA
TTGTCTGAGTAGGTGTCATTCTATTCTGGGGGGTGGGGTGGGGCAGGACAGCAAGGGGGAGGATTGGGAA
GACAATAGCAGGCATGCTGGGGATGCGGTGGGCTCTATGGCTTCTGAGGCGGAAAGAACCAGCTGGGGCT
CGAGTGCATTCTAGTTGTGGTTTGTCCAAACTCATCAATGTATCTTATCATGTCTGTATACCGTCGACCT
CTAGCTAGAGCTTGGCGTAATCATGGTCATAGCTGTTTCCTGTGTGAAATTGTTATCCGCTCACAATTCC
ACACAACATACGAGCCGGAAGCATAAAGTGTAAAGCCTGGGGTGCCTAATGAGTGAGCTAACTCACATTA
ATTGCGTTGCGCTCACTGCCCGCTTTCCAGTCGGGAAACCTGTCGTGCCAGCTGCATTAATGAATCGGCC
AACGCGCGGGGAGAGGCGGTTTGCGTATTGGGCGCTCTTCCGCTTCCTCGCTCACTGACTCGCTGCGCTC
GGTCGTTCGGCTGCGGCGAGCGGTATCAGCTCACTCAAAGGCGGTAATACGGTTATCCACAGAATCAGGG
GATAACGCAGGAAAGAACATGTGAGCAAAAGGCCAGCAAAAGGCCAGGAACCGTAAAAAGGCCGCGTTGC
TGGCGTTTTTCCATAGGCTCCGCCCCCCTGACGAGCATCACAAAAATCGACGCTCAAGTCAGAGGTGGCG
AAACCCGACAGGACTATAAAGATACCAGGCGTTTCCCCCTGGAAGCTCCCTCGTGCGCTCTCCTGTTCCG
ACCCTGCCGCTTACCGGATACCTGTCCGCCTTTCTCCCTTCGGGAAGCGTGGCGCTTTCTCAATGCTCAC
GCTGTAGGTATCTCAGTTCGGTGTAGGTCGTTCGCTCCAAGCTGGGCTGTGTGCACGAACCCCCCGTTCA
GCCCGACCGCTGCGCCTTATCCGGTAACTATCGTCTTGAGTCCAACCCGGTAAGACACGACTTATCGCCA
CTGGCAGCAGCCACTGGTAACAGGATTAGCAGAGCGAGGTATGTAGGCGGTGCTACAGAGTTCTTGAAGT
GGTGGCCTAACTACGGCTACACTAGAAGGACAGTATTTGGTATCTGCGCTCTGCTGAAGCCAGTTACCTT
CGGAAAAAGAGTTGGTAGCTCTTGATCCGGCAAACAAACCACCGCTGGTAGCGGTGGTTTTTTTGTTTGC
AAGCAGCAGATTACGCGCAGAAAAAAAGGATCTCAAGAAGATCCTTTGATCTTTTCTACGGGGTCTGACG
CTCAGTGGAACGAAAACTCACGTTAAGGGATTTTGGTCATGAGATTATCAAAAAGGATCTTCACCTAGAT
CCTTTTAAATTAAAAATGAAGTTTTAAATCAATCTAAAGTATATATGAGTAAACTTGGTCTGACAGTTAC
CAATGCTTAATCAGTGAGGCACCTATCTCAGCGATCTGTCTATTTCGTTCATCCATAGTTGCCTGACTCC
CCGTCGTGTAGATAACTACGATACGGGAGGGCTTACCATCTGGCCCCAGTGCTGCAATGATACCGCGAGA
CCCACGCTCACCGGCTCCAGATTTATCAGCAATAAACCAGCCAGCCGGAAGGGCCGAGCGCAGAAGTGGT
CCTGCAACTTTATCCGCCTCCATCCAGTCTATTAATTGTTGCCGGGAAGCTAGAGTAAGTAGTTCGCCAG
TTAATAGTTTGCGCAACGTTGTTGCCATTGCTACAGGCATCGTGGTGTCACGCTCGTCGTTTGGTATGGC
TTCATTCAGCTCCGGTTCCCAACGATCAAGGCGAGTTACATGATCCCCCATGTTGTGCAAAAAAGCGGTT
AGCTCCTTCGGTCCTCCGATCGTTGTCAGAAGTAAGTTGGCCGCAGTGTTATCACTCATGGTTATGGCAG
CACTGCATAATTCTCTTACTGTCATGCCATCCGTAAGATGCTTTTCTGTGACTGGTGAGTACTCAACCAA
GTCATTCTGAGAATAGTGTATGCGGCGACCGAGTTGCTCTTGCCCGGCGTCAATACGGGATAATACCGCG
CCACATAGCAGAACTTTAAAAGTGCTCATCATTGGAAAACGTTCTTCGGGGCGAAAACTCTCAAGGATCT
TACCGCTGTTGAGATCCAGTTCGATGTAACCCACTCGTGCACCCAACTGATCTTCAGCATCTTTTACTTT
CACCAGCGTTTCTGGGTGAGCAAAAACAGGAAGGCAAAATGCCGCAAAAAAGGGAATAAGGGCGACACGG
AAATGTTGAATACTCATACTCTTCCTTTTTCAATATTATTGAAGCATTTATCAGGGTTATTGTCTCATGA
GCGGATACATATTTGAATGTATTTAGAAAAATAAACAAATAGGGGTTCCGCGCACATTTCCCCGAAAAGT
GCCACCTGACGTC
