>Addgene plasmid #44969 | pIRESN2 GFP-uvr8at | addgene partial sequence | sequence record 64867 | CMV-F 5'-CGCAAATGGGCGGTAGGCGTG-3'
TAGAGAACCCACTGCTTACTGGCTTATCGAAATTAATACGACTCACTATAGGGAGACCCAAGCTTGGTAC
CGAGCTCGGATCGATATCTGCGGCCTAGCTAGCGCTACCGGACTCAGATCTCGAGCTCAAGCTTCGAATT
CTAAGTGAGTAAAGGACCCACCGGTCGCCACCATGGAATCCTCTAGCAAAGGAGAAGAACTCTTCACTGG
AGTTGTCCCAATTCTTGTTGAATTAGATGGTGATGTTAACGGCCACAAGTTCTCTGTCAGTGGAGAGGGT
GAAGGTGATGCAACATACGGAAAACTTACCCTGAAGTTCATCTGCACTACTGGCAAACTGCCTGTTCCTT
GGCCAACACTAGTCACTACTCTGTGCTATGGTGTTCAATGCTTTTCAAGATACCCGGATCATATGAAACG
GCATGACTTTTTCAAGAGTGCCATGCCCGAAGGTTATGTACAGGAACGTACCATCTACTTCAAAGATGAC
GGCAACTACAAGACACGTGCTGAAGTCAAGTTTGAAGGTGATACCCTTGTTAATAGAATCGAGTTAAAAG
GTATTGACTTCAAGGAAGATGGCAACATTCTGGGACACAAACTCGAGTACAACTATAACTCACACAATGT
ATACATCACGGCAGACAAACAAAAGAATGGGATCAAAGCTAACTTCAAGACCCGCCACAACATTGAAGAT
GGAAGCGTTCAACTAGCAGACCATTATCAACAAAATACTCCAATTGGCGATGGCCCTGTCCTTTTACCAG
ACAACCATTACCTGTCCACACAATCTGCCCTTTCGAAAGATCCCAACGAAAAGAGAGACCACATGGTCCT
TCTTGAGTTTGTAACAGCTGCTG
