>Addgene plasmid #44969 | pIRESN2 GFP-uvr8at | addgene partial sequence | sequence record 64905 | GFP_F
GGGATCCGCGGAGGATATGGCTGCCGACGAAGTTACGGCTCCTCCTCGTAAGGTTCTTATCATCTCCGCT
GGTGCTAGCCACTCCGTCGCTCTTCTCTCTGGTGACATTGTTTGTTCTTGGGGTCGAGGAGAGGATGGAC
AGTTAGGTCATGGCGATGCAGAGGATCGACCTTCTCCGACTCAGCTTAGCGCTTTAGATGGCCACCAAAT
TGTTTCCGTTACCTGTGGTGCTGATCACACTGTTGCTTATTCACAATCAGGCATGGAAGTCTACAGTTGG
GGATGGGGTGATTTTGGGAGATTAGGCCATGGTAACTCAAGCGACTTGTTTACTCCGCTACCAATCAAAG
CATTGCACGGTATTCGGATCAAGCAGATTGCTTGTGGGGATAGTCATTGTTTGGCTGTCACTATGGAAGG
AGAGGTCCAGAGTTGGGGCCGCAACCAGAATGGTCAACTTGGTCTGGGGGACACCGAAGATTCTCTAGTG
CCTCAGAAGATTCAAGCCTTTGAGGGAATACGAATCAAAATGGTTGCTGCTGGTGCAGAACACACTGCTG
CAGTTACAGAAGATGGTGACCTCTATGGATGGGGCTGGGGAAGATACGGAAATTTGGGATTAGGTGACCG
GACTGACCGCTTAGTTCCTGAAAGAGTTACCTCTACTGGTGGTGAGAAAATGTCAATGGTTGCTTGTGGA
TGGCGGCACACAATATCAGTTTCCTACTCTGGAGCATTGTATACTTATGGATGGAGCAAATATGGACAGC
TAGGACATGGAGACTTGGAGGATCACCTTATTCCTCACAAACTGGAAGCACTGAGCAACAGTTT
